Addgene plasmid #164902: pCAGGS-RaichuEV-Rac1(T17N)
Purpose: Expresses a Rac1 FRET sensor RaichuEV-Rac1 which contains a dominant negative mutation T17N in the Rac1 domain
Depositing lab: Takeshi Imai. Depositing organization: Kyushu University. Publication: BMPR-2 gates activity-dependent stabilization of primary dendrites during mitral cell remodeling. Aihara S, Fujimoto S, Sakaguchi R, Imai T. Cell Rep. 2021 Jun 22;35(12):109276. doi: 10.1016/j.celrep.2021.109276. PubMed 34161760.
Backbone
  Vector backbone: pCAGGS
  Backbone size w/o insert (bp): 4712
  Total vector size (bp): 7367
  Vector type: Mammalian Expression
Growth in bacteria
  Bacterial resistance: Ampicillin, 100 μg/mL
  Growth temperature: 37°C
  Growth strain: DH5alpha
  Copy number: High Copy
Gene/Insert
  Gene/Insert name: RaichuEV-Rac1
  Species: H. sapiens (human)
  Insert size (bp): 2655
  Mutation: T17N mutation in the Rac1 domain which make the sensor insensitive (strong dominant negative mutant)
  Entrez Gene: RAC1 (a.k.a. MIG5, MRD48, Rac-1, TC-25, p21-Rac1)
Resource information
  A portion of this plasmid was derived from a plasmid made by: pCAG vector is derived from Addgene #14797.
Terms and licenses: Academic/Nonprofit Terms; Industry Terms: Not Available to Industry
How to cite: pCAGGS-RaichuEV-Rac1(T17N) was a gift from Takeshi Imai (Addgene plasmid # 164902 ; http://n2t.net/addgene:164902 ; RRID:Addgene_164902)
