[The description below was written by a language model from this plasmid's Addgene catalogue record and pLannotate feature annotations shown in this document.]
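Description:
pCAGGS-RaichuEV-Rac1(T17N) is a mammalian expression plasmid of about 7.4 kb, built on the pCAGGS backbone. It encodes a control version of a genetically encoded FRET biosensor for the small GTPase Rac1. It is maintained in E. coli through a high-copy ColE1/pUC-type origin and selected with ampicillin via the AmpR (β-lactamase) cassette. The backbone also carries remnants of lac regulatory sequence and an SV40 origin with an SV40 poly(A) signal. The SV40 origin can support episomal replication in cells that express large T antigen.

Expression is driven by the CAG arrangement: CMV immediate-early enhancer, chicken β-actin promoter and a chimeric β-actin/β-globin intron, which together give strong, broadly active transcription. The transcript ends at a rabbit β-globin polyadenylation signal. The roughly 2.7 kb insert is a single open reading frame. In order, it contains the yellow fluorescent protein YPet, a fragment of PAK1 (a Rac1/Cdc42 effector that binds the active GTPase), an unannotated stretch of about 360 nt that presumably serves as a linker, human Rac1, the cyan protein ECFP, and a short K-Ras fragment at the C-terminus, which in sensors of this type typically provides membrane targeting. In this design, GTP-loaded Rac1 binds the PAK1 fragment within the same molecule, bringing the two fluorophores closer and changing the FRET signal.

This construct carries the T17N substitution in the Rac1 domain, a strong dominant-negative mutation that makes the sensor insensitive. It therefore serves as a non-responsive reference alongside the functional RaichuEV-Rac1 probe in live-cell imaging. The associated study concerned dendrite remodelling in mitral cells.
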