Features (pLannotate 1.2.2; 21 found; start..end, strand, type, name):
      5..384     +  enhancer       CMV enhancer: human cytomegalovirus immediate early enhancer
    386..662     +  promoter       chicken β-actin promoter: No description available
    663..1679    +  intron         chimeric intron: chimera between introns from chicken β-actin and rabbit β-globin
   1677..1733    +  CDS            HBB (fragment): HBB_LEPEU - Experimental evidence at protein level: Swiss-Prot protein existence level 1. Involved in oxygen transport from the lung to the various peripheral tissues. From Lepus europaeus (European hare).
   1737..2450    +  CDS            YPet: YPet is a basic (constitutively fluorescent) yellow fluorescent protein published in 2005, derived from Aequorea victoria. It has moderate acid sensitivity.
   2457..2705    +  CDS            PAK1 (fragment): PAK1_BOVIN - Experimental evidence at protein level: Swiss-Prot protein existence level 1. Protein kinase involved in intracellular signaling pathways downstream of integrins and receptor-type kinases that plays an important role in cytoskeleton dynamics, in cell adhesion, migration, proliferation, apoptosis, mitosis, and in vesicle-mediated transport processes. Can directly phosphorylate BAD and protects cells against apoptosis. Activated by interaction with CDC42 and RAC1. Functions as GTPase effector that links the Rho-related GTPases CDC42 and RAC1 to the JNK MAP kinase pathway. Phosphoryl
   3069..3597    +  CDS            Rac1 (T17N) (fragment): dominant negative mutant of human Rac family small GTPase 1
   3606..4316    +  CDS            ECFP: ECFP is a basic (constitutively fluorescent) cyan fluorescent protein published in 1996, derived from Aequorea victoria. It has low acid sensitivity.
   4328..4391    +  CDS            K-Ras (fragment): human small GTPase proto-oncoprotein
   4466..4521    +  polyA_signal   β-globin poly(A) signal: rabbit β-globin polyadenylation signal (Gil and Proudfoot, 1987)
   4906..4922    -  protein_bind   lac operator: The lac repressor binds to the lac operator to inhibit transcription in E. coli. This inhibition can be relieved by adding lactose or isopropyl-β-D-thiogalactopyranoside (IPTG). lac repressor encoded by lacI
   4930..4960    -  promoter       lac promoter: promoter for the E. coli lac operon
   4975..4996    -  protein_bind   CAP binding site: CAP binding activates transcription in the presence of cAMP. E. coli catabolite activator protein
   5009..5048    -  CDS            lacI (fragment): lac repressor; lacI; The lac repressor binds to the lac operator to inhibit transcription in E. coli. This inhibition can be relieved by adding lactose or isopropyl-β-D-thiogalactopyranoside (IPTG).
   5055..5077    +  promoter       SV40 promoter (fragment): SV40 enhancer and early promoter
   5101..5236    +  rep_origin     SV40 ori: SV40 origin of replication
   5256..5390    +  polyA_signal   SV40 poly(A) signal: SV40 polyadenylation signal
   5392..5446    -  CDS            lacI (fragment): lac repressor; lacI; The lac repressor binds to the lac operator to inhibit transcription in E. coli. This inhibition can be relieved by adding lactose or isopropyl-β-D-thiogalactopyranoside (IPTG).
   5629..6217    -  rep_origin     ori: high-copy-number ColE1/pMB1/pBR322/pUC origin of replication
   6388..7248    -  CDS            AmpR: β-lactamase; bla; confers resistance to ampicillin, carbenicillin, and related antibiotics
   7249..7353    -  promoter       AmpR promoter: bla
>Addgene plasmid #164902 | pCAGGS-RaichuEV-Rac1(T17N) | addgene full sequence | sequence record 340899 | Addgene NGS Result
GGTCGACATTGATTATTGACTAGTTATTAATAGTAATCAATTACGGGGTCATTAGTTCATAGCCCATATA
TGGAGTTCCGCGTTACATAACTTACGGTAAATGGCCCGCCTGGCTGACCGCCCAACGACCCCCGCCCATT
GACGTCAATAATGACGTATGTTCCCATAGTAACGCCAATAGGGACTTTCCATTGACGTCAATGGGTGGAG
TATTTACGGTAAACTGCCCACTTGGCAGTACATCAAGTGTATCATATGCCAAGTACGCCCCCTATTGACG
TCAATGACGGTAAATGGCCCGCCTGGCATTATGCCCAGTACATGACCTTATGGGACTTTCCTACTTGGCA
GTACATCTACGTATTAGTCATCGCTATTACCATGGTCGAGGTGAGCCCCACGTTCTGCTTCACTCTCCCC
ATCTCCCCCCCCTCCCCACCCCCAATTTTGTATTTATTTATTTTTTAATTATTTTGTGCAGCGATGGGGG
CGGGGGGGGGGGGGGNSGCGCGCCRGGSGGGGSGGGGSGGGGSGRGGGGSGGGGSGGGGCGAGGCGGAGA
GGTGCGGCGGCAGCCAATCAGAGCGGCGCGCTCCGAAAGTTTCCTTTTATGGCGAGGCGGCGGCGGCGGC
GGCCCTATAAAAAGCGAAGCGCGCGGCGGGCGGGAGTCGCTGCGCGCTGCCTTCGCCCCGTGCCCCGCTC
CGCCGCCGCCTCGCGCCGCCCGCCCCGGCTCTGACTGACCGCGTTACTCCCACAGGTGAGCGGGCGGGAC
GGCCCTTCTCCTCCGGGCTGTAATTAGCGCTTGGTTTAATGACGGCTTGTTTCTTTTCTGTGGCTGCGTG
AAAGCCTTGAGGGGCTCCGGGAGGGCCCTTTGTGCGGGGGGAGCGGCTCGGGGGGTGCGTGCGTGTGTGT
GTGCGTGGGGAGCGCCGCGTGCGGCTCCGCGCTGCCCGGCGGCTGTGAGCGCTGCGGGCGCGGCGCGGGG
CTTTGTGCGCTCCGCAGTGTGCGCGAGGGGAGCGCGGCCGGGGGCGGTGCCCCGCGGTGCGGGGGGGGCT
GCGAGGGGAACAAAGGCTGCGTGCGGGGTGTGTGCGTGGGGGGGTGAGCAGGGGGTGTGGGCGCGTCGGT
CGGGCTGCAACCCCCCCTGCACCCCCCTCCCCGAGTTGCTGAGCACGGCCCGGCTTCGGGTGCGGGGCTC
CGTACGGGGCGTGGCGCGGGGCTCGCCGTGCCGGGCGGGGGGTGGCGGCAGGTGGGGGTGCCGGGCGGGG
CGGGGCCGCCTCGGGCCGGGGAGGGCTCGGGGGAGGGGCGCGGCGGCCCCCGGAGCGCCGGCGGCTGTCG
AGGCGCGGCGAGCCGCAGCCATTGCCTTTTATGGTAATCGTGCGAGAGGGCGCAGGGACTTCCTTTGTCC
CAAATCTGTGCGGAGCCGAAATCTGGGAGGCGCCGCCGCACCCCCTCTAGCGGGCGCGGGGCGAAGCGGT
GCGGCGCCGGCAGGAAGGAAATGGGCGGGGAGGGCCTTCGTGCGTCGCCGCGCCGCCGTCCCCTTCTCCC
TCTCCAGCCTCGGGGCTGTCCGCGGGGGGACGGCTGCCTTCGGGGGGGACGGGGCAGGGCGGGGTTCGGC
TTCTGGCGTGTGACCGGCGGCTCTAGAGCCTCTGCTAACCATGTTCATGCCTTCTTCTTTTTCCTACAGC
TCCTGGGCAACGTGCTGGTTATTGTGCTGTCTCATCATTTTGGCAAAGAATTCGGCATGGTGAGCAAGGG
CGAGGAGCTGTTCACCGGGGTGGTGCCCATCCTGGTCGAGCTGGACGGCGACGTAAACGGCCACAAGTTC
AGCGTGTCCGGCGAGGGCGAGGGCGATGCCACCTACGGCAAGCTGACCCTGAAGCTTCTATGCACCACCG
GCAAGCTGCCCGTGCCCTGGCCCACCCTCGTGACCACCCTGGGCTACGGCCTGCAGTGCTTCGCCCGCTA
CCCCGACCACATGAAGCAGCACGACTTCTTCAAGTCCGCCATGCCCGAAGGCTACGTCCAGGAGCGCACC
ATCTTCTTCAAGGACGACGGCAACTACAAGACCCGCGCCGAGGTGAAGTTCGAGGGCGACACCCTGGTGA
ACCGCATCGAGCTGAAGGGCATCGACTTCAAGGAGGACGGCAACATCCTGGGGCACAAGCTGGAGTACAA
CTACAACAGCCACAACGTCTATATCACCGCCGACAAGCAGAAGAACGGCATCAAGGCCAACTTCAAGATC
CGCCACAACATCGAGGACGGCGGCGTGCAGCTCGCCGACCACTACCAGCAGAACACCCCCATCGGCGACG
GCCCCGTGCTGCTGCCCGACAACCACTACCTGAGCTACCAGTCCGCCCTGTTCAAAGACCCCAACGAGAA
GCGCGATCACATGGTCCTGCTGGAGTTCCTGACCGCCGCCGGGATCACTGAGGGCATGAACGAGCTGTAC
CTCGAGAAAGAGAAAGAGCGGCCAGAGATTTCTCTCCCTTCAGATTTTGAACACACAATTCATGTCGGTT
TTGATGCTGTCACAGGGGAGTTTACGGGAATGCCAGAGCAGTGGGCCCGCTTGCTTCAGACATCAAATAT
CACTAAGTCGGAGCAGAAGAAAAACCCGCAGGCTGTTCTGGATGTGTTGGAGTTTTACAACTCGAAGAAG
ACATCCAACAGCCAGAAATACATGAGCTTTACAGATAAGTCAGCTTCCGGAGGAACCAGTGCTGGTGGTA
GTGCTGGTGGTAGTGCTGGTGGTAGTGCTGGTGGTAGTGCTGGTGGTTCCGGCAGTGCTGGTGGTAGTGC
TGGTGGTAGTACCAGTGCTGGTGGTAGTGCTGGTGGTAGTGCTGGTGGTAGTGCTGGTGGTAGTGCTGGT
GGTTCCGGCAGTGCTGGTGGTAGTGCTGGTGGTAGTACCAGTGCTGGTGGTAGTGCTGGTGGTAGTGCTG
GTGGTAGTGCTGGTGGTAGTGCTGGTGGTTCCGGCAGTGCTGGTGGTAGTGCTGGTGGTAGTACCAGTGC
TGGTGGTAGTGCTGGTGGTAGTGCTGGTGGTAGTGCTGGTGGTAGTGCTGGTGGTACCATGCAGGCCATC
AAGTGTGTGGTGGTGGGAGACGGAGCTGTTGGTAAAAACTGCCTACTGATCAGTTACACAACCAATGCAT
TTCCTGGAGAATATATCCCTACTGTCTTTGACAATTATTCTGCCAATGTTATGGTAGATGGAAAACCGGT
GAATCTGGGCTTATGGGATACAGCTGGACAAGAAGATTATGACAGATTACGCCCCCTATCCTATCCGCAA
ACAGATGTGTTCTTAATTTGCTTTTCCCTTGTGAGTCCTGCATCATTTGAAAATGTCCGTGCAAAGTGGT
ATCCTGAGGTGCGGCACCACTGTCCCAACACTCCCATCATCCTAGTGGGAACTAAACTTGATCTTAGGGA
TGATAAAGACACGATCGAGAAACTGAAGGAGAAGAAGCTGACTCCCATCACCTATCCGCAGGGTCTAGCC
ATGGCTAAGGAGATTGGTGCTGTAAAATACCTGGAGTGCTCGGCGCTCACACAGCGAGGCCTCAAGACAG
TGTTTGACGAAGCGATCCGAGCAGTCCGCGGCCGCATGGTGAGCAAGGGCGAGGAGCTGTTCACCGGGGT
GGTGCCCATCCTGGTCGAGCTGGACGGCGACGTAAACGGCCACAAGTTCAGCGTGTCCGGCGAGGGCGAG
GGCGATGCCACCTACGGCAAGCTGACCCTGAAGTTCATCTGCACCACCGGCAAGCTGCCCGTGCCCTGGC
CCACCCTCGTGACCACCCTGACCTGGGGCGTGCAGTGCTTCAGCCGCTACCCCGACCACATGAAGCAGCA
CGACTTCTTCAAGTCCGCCATGCCCGAAGGCTACGTCCAGGAGCGCACCATCTTCTTCAAGGACGACGGC
AACTACAAGACCCGCGCCGAGGTGAAGTTCGAGGGCGACACCCTGGTGAACCGCATCGAGCTGAAGGGCA
TCGACTTCAAGGAGGACGGCAACATCCTGGGGCACAAGCTGGAGTACAACTACATCAGCCACAACGTCTA
TATCACCGCCGACAAGCAGAAGAACGGCATCAAGGCCAACTTCAAGATCCGCCACAACATCGAGGACGGC
AGCGTGCAGCTCGCCGACCACTACCAGCAGAACACCCCCATCGGCGACGGCCCCGTGCTGCTGCCCGACA
ACCACTACTTGAGCACCCAGTCCGCCCTGAGCAAAGACCCCAACGAGAAGCGCGATCACATGGTCCTGCT
GGAGTTCGTGACCGCCGCCGGGATCACTCTCGGCATGGACGAGCTGGGCCGCTCTAGAAAGATGAGCAAA
GATGGTAAAAAGAAGAAAAAGAAGTCAAAGACAAAGTGTGTAATTATGTAAGTCGACGGATCTTTTTCCC
TCTGCCAAAAATTATGGGGACATCATGAAGCCCCTTGAGCATCTGACTTCTGGCTAATAAAGGAAATTTA
TTTTCATTGCAATAGTGTGTTGGAATTTTTTGTGTCTCTCACTCGGAAGGACATATGGGAGGGCAAATCA
TTTAAAACATCAGAATGAGTATTTGGTTTAGAGTTTGGCAACATATGCCCATATGCTGGCTGCCATGAAC
AAAGGTTGGCTATAAAGAGGTCATCAGTATATGAAACAGCCCCCTGCTGTCCATTCCTTATTCCATAGAA
AAGCCTTGACTTGAGGTTAGATTTTTTTTATATTTTGTTTTGTGTTATTTTTTTCTTTAACATCCCTAAA
ATTTTCCTTACATGTTTTACTAGCCAGATTTTTCCTCCTCTCCTGACTACTCCCAGTCATAGCTGTCCCT
CTTCTCTTATGGAGATCCCTCGACCTGCAGCCCAAGCTTGGCGTAATCATGGTCATAGCTGTTTCCTGTG
TGAAATTGTTATCCGCTCACAATTCCACACAACATACGAGCCGGAAGCATAAAGTGTAAAGCCTGGGGTG
CCTAATGAGTGAGCTAACTCACATTAATTGCGTTGCGCTCACTGCCCGCTTTCCAGTCGGGAAACCTGTC
GTGCCAGCGGATCCGCATCTCAATTAGTCAGCAACCATAGTCCCGCCCCTAACTCCGCCCATCCCGCCCC
TAACTCCGCCCAGTTCCGCCCATTCTCCGCCCCATGGCTGACTAATTTTTTTTATTTATGCAGAGGCCGA
GGCCGCCTCGGCCTCTGAGCTATTCCAGAAGTAGTGAGGAGGCTTTTTTGGAGGCCTAGGCTTTTGCAAA
AAGCTAACTTGTTTATTGCAGCTTATAATGGTTACAAATAAAGCAATAGCATCACAAATTTCACAAATAA
AGCATTTTTTTCACTGCATTCTAGTTGTGGTTTGTCCAAACTCATCAATGTATCTTATCATGTCTGGATC
CGCTGCATTAATGAATCGGCCAACGCGCGGGGAGAGGCGGTTTGCGTATTGGGCGCTCTTCCGCTTCCTC
GCTCACTGACTCGCTGCGCTCGGTCGTTCGGCTGCGGCGAGCGGTATCAGCTCACTCAAAGGCGGTAATA
CGGTTATCCACAGAATCAGGGGATAACGCAGGAAAGAACATGTGAGCAAAAGGCCAGCAAAAGGCCAGGA
ACCGTAAAAAGGCCGCGTTGCTGGCGTTTTTCCATAGGCTCCGCCCCCCTGACGAGCATCACAAAAATCG
ACGCTCAAGTCAGAGGTGGCGAAACCCGACAGGACTATAAAGATACCAGGCGTTTCCCCCTGGAAGCTCC
CTCGTGCGCTCTCCTGTTCCGACCCTGCCGCTTACCGGATACCTGTCCGCCTTTCTCCCTTCGGGAAGCG
TGGCGCTTTCTCATAGCTCACGCTGTAGGTATCTCAGTTCGGTGTAGGTCGTTCGCTCCAAGCTGGGCTG
TGTGCACGAACCCCCCGTTCAGCCCGACCGCTGCGCCTTATCCGGTAACTATCGTCTTGAGTCCAACCCG
GTAAGACACGACTTATCGCCACTGGCAGCAGCCACTGGTAACAGGATTAGCAGAGCGAGGTATGTAGGCG
GTGCTACAGAGTTCTTGAAGTGGTGGCCTAACTACGGCTACACTAGAAGAACAGTATTTGGTATCTGCGC
TCTGCTGAAGCCAGTTACCTTCGGAAAAAGAGTTGGTAGCTCTTGATCCGGCAAACAAACCACCGCTGGT
AGCGGTGGTTTTTTTGTTTGCAAGCAGCAGATTACGCGCAGAAAAAAAGGATCTCAAGAAGATCCTTTGA
TCTTTTCTACGGGGTCTGACGCTCAGTGGAACGAAAACTCACGTTAAGGGATTTTGGTCATGAGATTATC
AAAAAGGATCTTCACCTAGATCCTTTTAAATTAAAAATGAAGTTTTAAATCAATCTAAAGTATATATGAG
TAAACTTGGTCTGACAGTTACCAATGCTTAATCAGTGAGGCACCTATCTCAGCGATCTGTCTATTTCGTT
CATCCATAGTTGCCTGACTCCCCGTCGTGTAGATAACTACGATACGGGAGGGCTTACCATCTGGCCCCAG
TGCTGCAATGATACCGCGAGACCCACGCTCACCGGCTCCAGATTTATCAGCAATAAACCAGCCAGCCGGA
AGGGCCGAGCGCAGAAGTGGTCCTGCAACTTTATCCGCCTCCATCCAGTCTATTAATTGTTGCCGGGAAG
CTAGAGTAAGTAGTTCGCCAGTTAATAGTTTGCGCAACGTTGTTGCCATTGCTACAGGCATCGTGGTGTC
ACGCTCGTCGTTTGGTATGGCTTCATTCAGCTCCGGTTCCCAACGATCAAGGCGAGTTACATGATCCCCC
ATGTTGTGCAAAAAAGCGGTTAGCTCCTTCGGTCCTCCGATCGTTGTCAGAAGTAAGTTGGCCGCAGTGT
TATCACTCATGGTTATGGCAGCACTGCATAATTCTCTTACTGTCATGCCATCCGTAAGATGCTTTTCTGT
GACTGGTGAGTACTCAACCAAGTCATTCTGAGAATAGTGTATGCGGCGACCGAGTTGCTCTTGCCCGGCG
TCAATACGGGATAATACCGCGCCACATAGCAGAACTTTAAAAGTGCTCATCATTGGAAAACGTTCTTCGG
GGCGAAAACTCTCAAGGATCTTACCGCTGTTGAGATCCAGTTCGATGTAACCCACTCGTGCACCCAACTG
ATCTTCAGCATCTTTTACTTTCACCAGCGTTTCTGGGTGAGCAAAAACAGGAAGGCAAAATGCCGCAAAA
AAGGGAATAAGGGCGACACGGAAATGTTGAATACTCATACTCTTCCTTTTTCAATATTATTGAAGCATTT
ATCAGGGTTATTGTCTCATGAGCGGATACATATTTGAATGTATTTAGAAAAATAAACAAATAGGGGTTCC
GCGCACATTTCCCCGAAAAGTGCCACCTG
